Addgene plasmid #24006: Nemato
Depositing lab: Lawrence Cohen. Depositing organization: Yale University.
Backbone
  Vector backbone: pcDNA3.1 hygro
  Backbone size w/o insert (bp): 5400
  Vector type: Mammalian Expression
  Selectable markers: Hygromycin
Growth in bacteria
  Bacterial resistance: Ampicillin, 100 μg/mL
  Growth temperature: 37°C
  Growth strain: DH5alpha
  Copy number: High Copy
Gene/Insert
  Gene/Insert name: VSFP
  Species: Nematostella Vectensis
  Insert size (bp): 2000
  Tag / fusion protein: Citruline; Cerulean
  Cloning method: Restriction Enzyme
  Sequencing primers: 5′ CMV-F
Terms and licenses: Academic/Nonprofit Terms; Industry Terms: Not Available to Industry
Depositor comments: The Nematostella sequence was optimized for mammalian expression.
How to cite: Nemato was a gift from Lawrence Cohen (Addgene plasmid # 24006 ; http://n2t.net/addgene:24006 ; RRID:Addgene_24006)
