[The description below was written by a language model from this plasmid's Addgene catalogue record and pLannotate feature annotations shown in this document.]
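Description:
Nemato is a mammalian expression plasmid built on the pcDNA3.1 hygro backbone that carries a voltage-sensitive fluorescent protein (VSFP) insert of about 2 kb. The insert is derived from the sea anemone Nematostella vectensis, and the depositor notes that this sequence was optimized for mammalian expression. The full depositor sequence is 7,723 nt. In bacteria the plasmid replicates from a high-copy ColE1/pUC-type origin and is selected with ampicillin through the β-lactamase gene. An f1 origin is also present. For stable selection in mammalian cells, an SV40 early promoter drives a hygromycin resistance gene followed by an SV40 polyadenylation signal.

The expression cassette uses the human CMV immediate-early enhancer and promoter, with a T7 promoter just downstream, and ends in the bovine growth hormone polyadenylation signal. Within it, the feature table annotates mCerulean (cyan) followed almost immediately by mCitrine (yellow), which matches the catalogue tag entries (there spelled "Citruline"). The roughly 700 nt between the cloning-site remnant and mCerulean are unannotated. This stretch presumably holds the Nematostella-derived portion, although the record does not define its boundaries or say which protein domain it encodes.

A cyan/yellow tandem pair is a standard FRET donor–acceptor arrangement. In VSFP-type probes, voltage-driven conformational changes in the attached sensing region alter the fluorescence readout, which allows optical reporting of membrane potential. The record does not give a specific application, but the design fits expression of a genetically encoded voltage sensor in cultured mammalian cells. Several short annotated fragments (HIV-1 LTR, ble, lacI, bom) appear to be backbone remnants or partial matches rather than functional elements.
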