Features (pLannotate 1.2.2; 22 found; start..end, strand, type, name):
     28..80      -  misc_feature   bom (fragment): basis of mobility region from pBR322
    235..614     +  enhancer       CMV enhancer: human cytomegalovirus immediate early enhancer
    615..818     +  promoter       CMV promoter: human cytomegalovirus (CMV) immediate early promoter
    814..847     +  LTR            5' LTR (truncated) (fragment): truncated 5' long terminal repeat (LTR) from HIV-1
    863..881     +  promoter       T7 promoter: promoter for bacteriophage T7 RNA polymerase
    917..933     +  misc_feature   MCS (fragment): pUC18/19 multiple cloning site
   1655..2353    +  CDS            mCerulean: mCerulean is a basic (constitutively fluorescent) cyan fluorescent protein published in 2005, derived from Aequorea victoria. It is reported to be a very rapidly-maturing monomer.
   2357..3073    +  CDS            mCitrine: mCitrine is a basic (constitutively fluorescent) yellow fluorescent protein published in 2001, derived from Aequorea victoria.
   3154..3378    +  polyA_signal   bGH poly(A) signal: bovine growth hormone polyadenylation signal
   3382..3403    +  promoter       SV40 promoter (fragment): SV40 enhancer and early promoter
   3424..3852    +  rep_origin     f1 ori (sequence partly withheld): f1 bacteriophage origin of replication; arrow indicates direction of (+) strand synthesis
   3866..4195    +  promoter       SV40 promoter: SV40 enhancer and early promoter
   4244..5269    +  CDS            HygR: aminoglycoside phosphotransferase from E. coli; aph(4)-Ia; confers resistance to hygromycin
   5279..5404    +  CDS            ble (fragment): BLE_KLEPN - Experimental evidence at protein level: Swiss-Prot protein existence level 1. Binding protein with a strong affinity to the bleomycin family of antibiotics. Binds to CL990; an antimitotic-antibiotic compound. From Klebsiella pneumoniae.
   5399..5520    +  polyA_signal   SV40 poly(A) signal: SV40 polyadenylation signal
   5593..5609    -  protein_bind   lac operator: The lac repressor binds to the lac operator to inhibit transcription in E. coli. This inhibition can be relieved by adding lactose or isopropyl-β-D-thiogalactopyranoside (IPTG). lac repressor encoded by lacI
   5617..5647    -  promoter       lac promoter: promoter for the E. coli lac operon
   5662..5683    -  protein_bind   CAP binding site: CAP binding activates transcription in the presence of cAMP. E. coli catabolite activator protein
   5696..5788    -  CDS            lacI (fragment): lac repressor; lacI; The lac repressor binds to the lac operator to inhibit transcription in E. coli. This inhibition can be relieved by adding lactose or isopropyl-β-D-thiogalactopyranoside (IPTG).
   5971..6556    -  rep_origin     ori: high-copy-number ColE1/pMB1/pBR322/pUC origin of replication
   6727..7587    -  CDS            AmpR: β-lactamase; bla; confers resistance to ampicillin, carbenicillin, and related antibiotics
   7588..7692    -  promoter       AmpR promoter: bla
>Addgene plasmid #24006 | Nemato | depositor full sequence | sequence record 11277 | Author sequence
GACGGATCGGGAGATCTCCCGATCCCCTATGGTGCACTCTCAGTACAATCTGCTCTGATGCCGCATAGTT
AAGCCAGTATCTGCTCCCTGCTTGTGTGTTGGAGGTCGCTGAGTAGTGCGCGAGCAAAATTTAAGCTACA
ACAAGGCAAGGCTTGACCGACAATTGCATGAAGAATCTGCTTAGGGTTAGGCGTTTTGCGCTGCTTCGCG
ATGTACGGGCCAGATATACGCGTTGACATTGATTATTGACTAGTTATTAATAGTAATCAATTACGGGGTC
ATTAGTTCATAGCCCATATATGGAGTTCCGCGTTACATAACTTACGGTAAATGGCCCGCCTGGCTGACCG
CCCAACGACCCCCGCCCATTGACGTCAATAATGACGTATGTTCCCATAGTAACGCCAATAGGGACTTTCC
ATTGACGTCAATGGGTGGAGTATTTACGGTAAACTGCCCACTTGGCAGTACATCAAGTGTATCATATGCC
AAGTACGCCCCCTATTGACGTCAATGACGGTAAATGGCCCGCCTGGCATTATGCCCAGTACATGACCTTA
TGGGACTTTCCTACTTGGCAGTACATCTACGTATTAGTCATCGCTATTACCATGGTGATGCGGTTTTGGC
AGTACATCAATGGGCGTGGATAGCGGTTTGACTCACGGGGATTTCCAAGTCTCCACCCCATTGACGTCAA
TGGGAGTTTGTTTTGGCACCAAAATCAACGGGACTTTCCAAAATGTCGTAACAACTCCGCCCCATTGACG
CAAATGGGCGGTAGGCGTGTACGGTGGGAGGTCTATATAAGCAGAGCTCTCTGGCTAACTAGAGAACCCA
CTGCTTACTGGCTTATCGAAATTAATACGACTCACTATAGGGAGACCCAAGCTGGCTAGCGTTTAAACTT
AAGCTTAATTCGAGCTCGGTACCAAGCTTGCGGCCGCCCATGGGCAGCCACGGATTCGCCGTGAACTACA
GACGTTTTGGTAGCAAGGAGAATCTGGTCGTGGGTTCTAACAACGGCGATGCAGATGACGAGATGGAGGA
AGATGAGGACATGACCGAAGCCGAACTTGAGCAGCAAGAAGAGCAAGAAGAGCTCGAACAAGTCCAACTG
CCACATAAACACGTCTATTTTGTCACTGACCCCAATATGAGCAGTTGGAACGAGGGATACCACGCTATGG
AGCCCGTGAGCTGGCTCGGCAAACTGCGAGAGAAAATCCGCAGAATCGTGGAACACTTTATCATTAGGCT
CATCTCCCTCCTGCTCGTTCTGGCTGACGTGATTATCGTCATAGTCGATCTGTCTACAAACGACACCAAT
CATACAAGTGAGTCATATAAGCCTCTGGAAATCTTCAGCGTGGTCATTGCTACTATATTCCTCATCGAGC
TGTCCATGAGAGTGTTCGCCCTGGGGACTTTTTTCTTCAAACGATGGCTTGAGGTCCTGGATCTCGTTGT
GGTCCTGGCTTCTTTCATTCTGACTGTCGTGTTTGCCGCAATCACTTTCGAACACAGTTACGTGAAGCTC
GTTGTCGCTGCCCGCTTTATCAGAGTCCTGTTCTTTATCCGTATCGTGACTGGTAAGGATCAACTCGAAA
GATCTACACGGCGCATGATCAGCCAGAACAAAAGAAGATATCGCATGGTTTCTAAGGGTGAAGAGCTGTT
CACTGGGGTGGTCCCAATTCTCGTGGAACTCGACGGTGACGTCAACGGCCACAAATTTTCTGTCTCAGGA
GAAGGAGAGGGTGACGCAACCTATGGGAAACTCACTCTCAAATTCATCTGCACTACCGGAAAACTGCCAG
TCCCTTGGCCGACACTGGTCACTACCCTCACATGGGGGGTGCAATGTTTCGCTCGGTATCCAGATCACAT
GAAACAGCACGACTTCTTCAAAAGTGCAATGCCTGAGGGCTACGTCCAGGAACGCACTATATTTTTCAAG
GACGACGGGAATTATAAAACTAGGGCAGAGGTCAAATTTGAAGGAGACACCCTCGTCAACCGGATTGAAC
TCAAAGGTATTGACTTTAAGGAGGATGGAAATATCCTGGGTCACAAACTGGAATACAATGCTATCTCAGA
TAACGTGTACATCACAGCCGACAAGCAAAAGAATGGCATCAAGGCAAATTTCAAGATTCGGCACAACATC
GAAGATGGTTCCGTGCAGCTCGCCGATCACTATCAGCAAAATACTCCCATTGGTGATGGACCCGTCCTGC
TCCCTGATAACCACTACCTGTCAACACAATCTAAACTCAGTAAGGACCCCAATGAGAAACGTGACCACAT
GGTGCTCCTGGAATTTGTCACCGCCGCTGGGATCACTCTGGGGTCAATGGTATCAAAGGGTGAAGAACTC
TTCACTGGTGTCGTCCCAATCCTGGTTGAACTCGACGGCGACGTCAACGGGCACAAATTTAGTGTCTCAG
GGGAAGGGGAGGGCGACGCTACCTACGGAAAACTGACCCTCAAGTTCATTTGCACCACTGGGAAACTCCC
TGTGCCCTGGCCAACTCTGGTCACTACATTTGGATACGGCCTGATGTGCTTTGCCAGGTATCCTGACCAC
ATGAAGCAGCACGATTTCTTTAAGTCAGCTATGCCGGAGGGGTACGTGCAAGAGAGGACTATTTTTTTCA
AGGATGACGGAAATTATAAAACAAGAGCAGAAGTTAAGTTTGAAGGGGACACCCTGGTGAACAGAATAGA
GCTGAAAGGCATCGATTTCAAAGAAGATGGAAACATTCTCGGGCATAAGCTGGAGTACAACTACAACAGC
CACAACGTCTATATCATGGCTGACAAACAGAAGAATGGAATTAAAGTGAACTTCAAAATCAGACATAATA
TCGAAGATGGCTCAGTGCAGCTCGCCGACCACTACCAACAGAACACTCCAATTGGTGATGGGCCTGTCCT
GCTCCCAGATAACCACTACCTCTCTTATCAGAGCAAGCTGTCAAAAGATCCGAATGAGAAAAGAGATCAT
ATGGTTCTCCTGGAATTTGTCACAGCAGCTGGAATCACACTCGGCATGGACGAGCTCTACAAGTGATAGT
AAAACTCGAGCTGCAGAGGCCTGCATGCAAGCTTGGTCTAGAGGGCCCGTTTAAACCCGCTGATCAGCCT
CGACTGTGCCTTCTAGTTGCCAGCCATCTGTTGTTTGCCCCTCCCCCGTGCCTTCCTTGACCCTGGAAGG
TGCCACTCCCACTGTCCTTTCCTAATAAAATGAGGAAATTGCATCGCATTGTCTGAGTAGGTGTCATTCT
ATTCTGGGGGGTGGGGTGGGGCAGGACAGCAAGGGGGAGGATTGGGAAGACAATAGCAGGCATGCTGGGG
ATGCGGTGGGCTCTATGGCTTCTGAGGCGGAAAGAACCAGCTGGGGCTCTAGGGGGTATCCCC
[124 nt withheld, positions 3424-3547]
C
[91 nt withheld, positions 3549-3639]
A
[49 nt withheld, positions 3641-3689]
CCTTTGACGTTGGAGTCCACGTTCTTT
[37 nt withheld, positions 3717-3753]
ACCCTATCTCGGTCTATTCTTTTGATTTATAAGGGATTTTGCCGATTTCGGCCTATTGGTTAAAAAATGA
GCTGATTTAACAAAAATTTAACGCGAATTAATTCTGTGGAATGTGTGTCAGTTAGGGTGTGGAAAGTCCC
CAGGCTCCCCAGCAGGCAGAAGTATGCAAAGCATGCATCTCAATTAGTCAGCAACCAGGTGTGGAAAGTC
CCCAGGCTCCCCAGCAGGCAGAAGTATGCAAAGCATGCATCTCAATTAGTCAGCAACCATAGTCCCGCCC
CTAACTCCGCCCATCCCGCCCCTAACTCCGCCCAGTTCCGCCCATTCTCCGCCCCATGGCTGACTAATTT
TTTTTATTTATGCAGAGGCCGAGGCCGCCTCTGCCTCTGAGCTATTCCAGAAGTAGTGAGGAGGCTTTTT
TGGAGGCCTAGGCTTTTGCAAAAAGCTCCCGGGAGCTTGTATATCCATTTTCGGATCTGATCAGCACGTG
ATGAAAAAGCCTGAACTCACCGCGACGTCTGTCGAGAAGTTTCTGATCGAAAAGTTCGACAGCGTCTCCG
ACCTGATGCAGCTCTCGGAGGGCGAAGAATCTCGTGCTTTCAGCTTCGATGTAGGAGGGCGTGGATATGT
CCTGCGGGTAAATAGCTGCGCCGATGGTTTCTACAAAGATCGTTATGTTTATCGGCACTTTGCATCGGCC
GCGCTCCCGATTCCGGAAGTGCTTGACATTGGGGAATTCAGCGAGAGCCTGACCTATTGCATCTCCCGCC
GTGCACAGGGTGTCACGTTGCAAGACCTGCCTGAAACCGAACTGCCCGCTGTTCTGCAGCCGGTCGCGGA
GGCCATGGATGCGATCGCTGCGGCCGATCTTAGCCAGACGAGCGGGTTCGGCCCATTCGGACCGCAAGGA
ATCGGTCAATACACTACATGGCGTGATTTCATATGCGCGATTGCTGATCCCCATGTGTATCACTGGCAAA
CTGTGATGGACGACACCGTCAGTGCGTCCGTCGCGCAGGCTCTCGATGAGCTGATGCTTTGGGCCGAGGA
CTGCCCCGAAGTCCGGCACCTCGTGCACGCGGATTTCGGCTCCAACAATGTCCTGACGGACAATGGCCGC
ATAACAGCGGTCATTGACTGGAGCGAGGCGATGTTCGGGGATTCCCAATACGAGGTCGCCAACATCTTCT
TCTGGAGGCCGTGGTTGGCTTGTATGGAGCAGCAGACGCGCTACTTCGAGCGGAGGCATCCGGAGCTTGC
AGGATCGCCGCGGCTCCGGGCGTATATGCTCCGCATTGGTCTTGACCAACTCTATCAGAGCTTGGTTGAC
GGCAATTTCGATGATGCAGCTTGGGCGCAGGGTCGATGCGACGCAATCGTCCGATCCGGAGCCGGGACTG
TCGGGCGTACACAAATCGCCCGCAGAAGCGCGGCCGTCTGGACCGATGGCTGTGTAGAAGTACTCGCCGA
TAGTGGAAACCGACGCCCCAGCACTCGTCCGAGGGCAAAGGAATAGCACGTGCTACGAGATTTCGATTCC
ACCGCCGCCTTCTATGAAAGGTTGGGCTTCGGAATCGTTTTCCGGGACGCCGGCTGGATGATCCTCCAGC
GCGGGGATCTCATGCTGGAGTTCTTCGCCCACCCCAACTTGTTTATTGCAGCTTATAATGGTTACAAATA
AAGCAATAGCATCACAAATTTCACAAATAAAGCATTTTTTTCACTGCATTCTAGTTGTGGTTTGTCCAAA
CTCATCAATGTATCTTATCATGTCTGTATACCGTCGACCTCTAGCTAGAGCTTGGCGTAATCATGGTCAT
AGCTGTTTCCTGTGTGAAATTGTTATCCGCTCACAATTCCACACAACATACGAGCCGGAAGCATAAAGTG
TAAAGCCTGGGGTGCCTAATGAGTGAGCTAACTCACATTAATTGCGTTGCGCTCACTGCCCGCTTTCCAG
TCGGGAAACCTGTCGTGCCAGCTGCATTAATGAATCGGCCAACGCGCGGGGAGAGGCGGTTTGCGTATTG
GGCGCTCTTCCGCTTCCTCGCTCACTGACTCGCTGCGCTCGGTCGTTCGGCTGCGGCGAGCGGTATCAGC
TCACTCAAAGGCGGTAATACGGTTATCCACAGAATCAGGGGATAACGCAGGAAAGAACATGTGAGCAAAA
GGCCAGCAAAAGGCCAGGAACCGTAAAAAGGCCGCGTTGCTGGCGTTTTTCCATAGGCTCCGCCCCCCTG
ACGAGCATCACAAAAATCGACGCTCAAGTCAGAGGTGGCGAAACCCGACAGGACTATAAAGATACCAGGC
GTTTCCCCCTGGAAGCTCCCTCGTGCGCTCTCCTGTTCCGACCCTGCCGCTTACCGGATACCTGTCCGCC
TTTCTCCCTTCGGGAAGCGTGGCGCTTTCTCATAGCTCACGCTGTAGGTATCTCAGTTCGGTGTAGGTCG
TTCGCTCCAAGCTGGGCTGTGTGCACGAACCCCCCGTTCAGCCCGACCGCTGCGCCTTATCCGGTAACTA
TCGTCTTGAGTCCAACCCGGTAAGACACGACTTATCGCCACTGGCAGCAGCCACTGGTAACAGGATTAGC
AGAGCGAGGTATGTAGGCGGTGCTACAGAGTTCTTGAAGTGGTGGCCTAACTACGGCTACACTAGAAGAA
CAGTATTTGGTATCTGCGCTCTGCTGAAGCCAGTTACCTTCGGAAAAAGAGTTGGTAGCTCTTGATCCGG
CAAACAAACCACCGCTGGTAGCGGTTTTTTTGTTTGCAAGCAGCAGATTACGCGCAGAAAAAAAGGATCT
CAAGAAGATCCTTTGATCTTTTCTACGGGGTCTGACGCTCAGTGGAACGAAAACTCACGTTAAGGGATTT
TGGTCATGAGATTATCAAAAAGGATCTTCACCTAGATCCTTTTAAATTAAAAATGAAGTTTTAAATCAAT
CTAAAGTATATATGAGTAAACTTGGTCTGACAGTTACCAATGCTTAATCAGTGAGGCACCTATCTCAGCG
ATCTGTCTATTTCGTTCATCCATAGTTGCCTGACTCCCCGTCGTGTAGATAACTACGATACGGGAGGGCT
TACCATCTGGCCCCAGTGCTGCAATGATACCGCGAGACCCACGCTCACCGGCTCCAGATTTATCAGCAAT
AAACCAGCCAGCCGGAAGGGCCGAGCGCAGAAGTGGTCCTGCAACTTTATCCGCCTCCATCCAGTCTATT
AATTGTTGCCGGGAAGCTAGAGTAAGTAGTTCGCCAGTTAATAGTTTGCGCAACGTTGTTGCCATTGCTA
CAGGCATCGTGGTGTCACGCTCGTCGTTTGGTATGGCTTCATTCAGCTCCGGTTCCCAACGATCAAGGCG
AGTTACATGATCCCCCATGTTGTGCAAAAAAGCGGTTAGCTCCTTCGGTCCTCCGATCGTTGTCAGAAGT
AAGTTGGCCGCAGTGTTATCACTCATGGTTATGGCAGCACTGCATAATTCTCTTACTGTCATGCCATCCG
TAAGATGCTTTTCTGTGACTGGTGAGTACTCAACCAAGTCATTCTGAGAATAGTGTATGCGGCGACCGAG
TTGCTCTTGCCCGGCGTCAATACGGGATAATACCGCGCCACATAGCAGAACTTTAAAAGTGCTCATCATT
GGAAAACGTTCTTCGGGGCGAAAACTCTCAAGGATCTTACCGCTGTTGAGATCCAGTTCGATGTAACCCA
CTCGTGCACCCAACTGATCTTCAGCATCTTTTACTTTCACCAGCGTTTCTGGGTGAGCAAAAACAGGAAG
GCAAAATGCCGCAAAAAAGGGAATAAGGGCGACACGGAAATGTTGAATACTCATACTCTTCCTTTTTCAA
TATTATTGAAGCATTTATCAGGGTTATTGTCTCATGAGCGGATACATATTTGAATGTATTTAGAAAAATA
AACAAATAGGGGTTCCGCGCACATTTCCCCGAAAAGTGCCACCTGACGTC
