>Addgene plasmid #24006 | Nemato | addgene partial sequence | sequence record 29939 | 24006 with BGH-rev
AGACTCGAGTTTTACTATCACTTGTAGAGCTCGTCCATGCCGAGTGTGATTCCAGCTGCTGTGACAAATT
CCAGGAGAACCATATGATCTCTTTTCTCATTCGGATCTTTTGACAGCTTGCTCTGATAAGAGAGGTAGTG
GTTATCTGGGAGCAGGACAGGCCCATCACCAATTGGAGTGTTCTGTTGGTAGTGGTCGGCGAGCTGCACT
GAGCCATCTTCGATATTATGTCTGATTTTGAAGTTCACTTTAATTCCATTCTTCTGTTTGTCAGCCATGA
TATAGACGTTGTGGCTGTTGTAGTTGTACTCCAGCTTATGCCCGAGAATGTTTCCATCTTCTTTGAAATC
GATGCCTTTCAGCTCTATTCTGTTCACCAGGGTGTCCCCTTCAAACTTAACTTCTGCTCTTGTTTTATAA
TTTCCGTCATCCTTGAAAAAAATAGTCCTCTCTTGCACGTACCCCTCCGGCATAGCTGACTTAAAGAAAT
CGTGCTGCTTCATGTGGTCAGGATACCTGGCAAAGCACATCAGGCCGTATCCAAATGTAGTGACCAGAGT
TGGCCAGGGCACAGGGAGTTTCCCAGTGGTGCAAATGAACTTGAGGGTCAGTTTTCCGTAGGTAGCGTCG
CCCTCCCCTTCCCCTGAGACACTAAATTTGTGCCCGTTGACGTCGCCGTCGAGTTCAACCAGGATTGGGA
CGACACCAGTGAAGAGTTCTTCACCCTTTGATACCATTGACCCCAGAGTGATCCCAGCGGCG
