>Addgene plasmid #24006 | Nemato | addgene partial sequence | sequence record 29940 | 24006 with CMV-F
AGCTCTCTGGCTAACTAGAGAACCCACTGCTTACTGGCTTATCGAAATTAATACGACTCACTATAGGGAG
ACCCAAGCTGGCTAGCGTTTAAACTTAAGCTTGCGGCCGCCCATGGGCAGCCACGGATTCGCCGTGAACT
ACAGACGTTTTGGTAGCAAGGAGAATCTGGTCGTGGGTTCTAACAACGGCGATGCAGATGACGAGATGGA
GGAAGATGAGGACATGACCGAAGCCGAACTTGAGCAGCAAGAAGAGCAAGAAGAGCTCGAACAAGTCCAA
CTGCCACATAAACACGTCTATTTTGTCACTGACCCCAATATGAGCAGTTGGAACGAGGGATACCACGCTA
TGGAGCCCGTGAGCTGGCTCGGCAAACTGCGAGAGAAAATCCGCAGAATCGTGGAACACTTTATCATTAG
GCTCATCTCCCTCCTGCTCGTTCTGGCTGACGTGATTATCGTCATAGTCGATCTGTCTACAAACGACACC
AATCATACAAGTGAGTCATATAAGCCTCTGGAAATCTTCAGCGTGGTCATTGCTACTATATTCCTCATCG
AGCTGTCCATGAGAGTGTTCGCCCTGGGGACTTTTTTCTTCAAACGATGGCTTGAGGTCCTGGATCTCGT
TGTGGTCCTGGCTTCTTTCATTCTGACTGTCGTGTTTGCCGCAATCACTTTCGAACACAGTTACGTGAAG
CTCGTTGTCGCTGCCCGCTTTATC
